>Addgene plasmid #16300 | Axin GID 1-2 LP/pCS2MT | addgene partial sequence | sequence record 22777 | 16300 with EBV-rev
CTACGTAATACGACTCACTATAGTTCTAGAGGCTCGAGTCCAGAGGAGACATCCCCATCATCCCCTTCTT
CTTCAGCTCGGACGCGTTTAAGTCGCTCTTCAAGCTTCTGTTCTGCTTCACGGTCTCTCAGGACCCCCTC
CAAGCGACTTATAGGCTCAGCAGCAAATTTTTCGGGATCGACGTGAATATCCTTTGGCATGTGATATGTA
CGAGGAATGTGAGGTAGCGGTCCACGACCATTTGCGTTGGCACTCTCTTGCATTTCTCTGCGATAGTGTT
TTCGGAGTCTGTACGGTGGGATCCCATCTACGCTGCTGTCAGTTAATGACATGGTATCGGCATCGCTGGA
CATACTCTGTTGCTCGCTCTCCATGGTGAGGTCGCCCAAGCTCTCCATTTCATTCAAGTCCTCTTCAGAA
ATGAGCTTTTGCTCCATTTCATTCAAGTCCTCTTCAGAAATGAGCTTTTGCTCCATTTCATTCAAGTCCT
CTTCAGAAATGAGCTTTTGCTCCATTTCATTCAAGTCCTCTTCAGAAATGAGCTTTTGCTCCATTTCATT
CAAGTCCTCTTCAGAAATGAGCTTTTGCTCCATAGCTTTAAATCGATGGGATCCTGCAAAAAGAACAAGT
AGCTTGTATTCTATAGTGTCACCTAAATCAAGCTTGCTCCGACGTCCCCAGGCAGAATGGCGGTTCCCCT
AAACGAGCATTGCTTATATAGACCTCCCATTANGCACGCCTACCGCCCATTTACGTCAATGGAACGCCCA
TTTGCGTCATTGCCCCTCCCCATTGACGT
