[The description below was written by a language model from this plasmid's Addgene catalogue record.]
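Description:
Axin GID 1-2 LP/pCS2MT is a vertebrate expression plasmid built on the pCS2+MT backbone (about 4.35 kb without insert), a vector family widely used for expression in cultured vertebrate cells and for making synthetic mRNA for injection into Xenopus or zebrafish embryos. It is maintained in E. coli as a high-copy plasmid under ampicillin selection. No feature table accompanies the record, so the regulatory elements are not itemised. The listed SP6 and T3 sequencing primers and the depositor's note about SP6 transcription show that phage promoter sites flank the cloning region. The eukaryotic promoter is not explicitly stated.

The payload is a 329 bp fragment of Xenopus laevis Axin (axin1.L) encoding the GSK-3 interaction domain, amino acids 320–429, cloned between NcoI and XhoI sites that both remain intact. It is fused in frame behind the backbone's N-terminal myc epitope repeats (recorded as 5x myc), which allow detection or immunoprecipitation with anti-myc antibodies. This version carries a single base change converting a leucine to a proline; the record does not give the residue number.

According to the depositor, the mutant fragment neither binds nor inhibits GSK-3beta, does not activate LEF/TCF reporters and does not dorsalize embryos. It therefore appears to serve as a loss-of-function negative control for a corresponding unmutated GID fragment in studies of Axin's regulation of GSK-3beta and downstream Wnt signalling. Sense mRNA can be generated by in vitro transcription from the SP6 promoter after linearising the plasmid with NotI.
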