Addgene plasmid #16300: Axin GID 1-2 LP/pCS2MT
Depositing lab: Peter Klein. Depositing organization: University of Pennsylvania. Publication: Regulation of glycogen synthase kinase 3beta and downstream Wnt signaling by axin. Hedgepeth CM, Deardorff MA, Rankin K, Klein PS. Mol Cell Biol. 1999 Oct . 19(10):7147-57. PubMed 10490650.
Backbone
  Vector backbone: pCS2+MT
  Backbone size w/o insert (bp): 4352
  Vector type: Vertebrate expression
Growth in bacteria
  Bacterial resistance: Ampicillin, 100 μg/mL
  Growth temperature: 37°C
  Growth strain: DH5alpha
  Copy number: High Copy
Gene/Insert
  Gene/Insert name: Axin GID 1-2 LP (alt name: Axin)
  Species: X. laevis (frog)
  Insert size (bp): 329
  Mutation: GSK-3 interaction domain aa 320-429 with L to P mutation
  Entrez Gene: axin1.L (a.k.a. XELAEV_18045581mg, axin1, fused)
  Tag / fusion protein: 5x myc (N terminal on backbone)
  Cloning method: Restriction Enzyme; 5′ cloning site NcoI (not destroyed); 3′ cloning site XhoI (not destroyed)
  Sequencing primers: 5′ SP6; 3′ T3
Terms and licenses: Academic/Nonprofit Terms; Industry Terms: Not Available to Industry
Depositor comments: L->P version has a single base pair change converting leu to pro. This mutant does not bind or inhibit GSK-3beta, does not activate LEF/tcf reporters, and does not dorsalize embryos. Based on Smalley et al (EMBO J). For sense transcripts, cut with NotI and transcribe with SP6
How to cite: Axin GID 1-2 LP/pCS2MT was a gift from Peter Klein (Addgene plasmid # 16300 ; http://n2t.net/addgene:16300 ; RRID:Addgene_16300)
